Addgene plasmid #83742: MSCV-6NBC-GFP-PGK-Puro-Barcode65
Purpose: individual 6N barcode to make barcoded cell line variants
Depositing lab: Monte Winslow. Depositing organization: Stanford University. Publication: An in vivo multiplexed small-molecule screening platform. Gruner BM, Schulze CJ, Yang D, Ogasawara D, Dix MM, Rogers ZN, Chuang CH, McFarland CD, Chiou SH, Brown JM, Cravatt BF, Bogyo M, Winslow MM. Nat Methods. 2016 Sep 12. doi: 10.1038/nmeth.3992. PubMed 27617390.
Backbone
  Vector backbone: MSCV
  Vector type: Retroviral
  Selectable markers: Puromycin
Growth in bacteria
  Bacterial resistance: Ampicillin, 100 μg/mL
  Growth temperature: 37°C
  Growth strain: DH5alpha
  Copy number: High Copy
Gene/Insert
  Gene/Insert name: Barcode65
  Species: Synthetic
  Cloning method: Restriction Enzyme; 5′ cloning site BglII (destroyed during cloning); 3′ cloning site EcoRI (not destroyed)
  Sequencing primers: 5′ CCCTTGAACCTCCTCGTTCGACC
Terms and licenses: Academic/Nonprofit Terms; Industry Terms: Not Available to Industry
How to cite: MSCV-6NBC-GFP-PGK-Puro-Barcode65 was a gift from Monte Winslow (Addgene plasmid # 83742 ; http://n2t.net/addgene:83742 ; RRID:Addgene_83742)
