[The description below was written by a language model from this plasmid's Addgene catalogue record and pLannotate feature annotations shown in this document.]
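Description:
MSCV-6NBC-GFP-PGK-Puro-Barcode65 is a gammaretroviral transfer vector built on the murine stem cell virus (MSCV) backbone, about 7.0 kb in size, and is one member of a set of plasmids that each carry a distinct synthetic six-nucleotide barcode. In bacteria it is maintained as a high-copy plasmid through a ColE1/pUC-type origin and selected with ampicillin via the β-lactamase gene. The remaining bacterial annotations (lac promoter/operator, and fragments of lacI, lacZα, rop, bom and the tetracycline resistance gene) appear to be nonfunctional backbone remnants.

The proviral region is bounded by 5′ and 3′ long terminal repeats from murine embryonic stem cell virus. Downstream of the 5′ LTR lie the Ψ packaging signal and a truncated, start-codon-less MMLV gag segment, which together promote efficient encapsidation of the genomic RNA when packaging functions are supplied in trans. EGFP follows with no separate annotated promoter, so it is presumably expressed from the LTR, while an internal mouse PGK promoter drives puromycin N-acetyltransferase. Transduced cells can therefore be both identified by green fluorescence and enriched with puromycin. The Barcode65 insert was cloned between BglII (destroyed) and EcoRI sites. It is too short to be annotated in the feature table, so its exact position is not shown, although the construct name suggests it sits immediately upstream of GFP.

Because the provirus integrates stably, the barcode becomes a heritable genomic tag. The stated purpose is to generate individually barcoded cell line variants, and the associated work describes an in vivo multiplexed small-molecule screening platform. This is consistent with pooling differently barcoded populations and quantifying each by sequencing the barcode.
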