Features (pLannotate 1.2.2; 19 found; start..end, strand, type, name):
    579..920     +  misc_feature   MESV Ψ: packaging signal of murine embryonic stem cell virus
    987..1403    +  CDS            gag (truncated): truncated Moloney murine leukemia virus (MMLV) gag gene lacking the start codon
   1427..2143    +  CDS            EGFP: EGFP is a basic (constitutively fluorescent) green fluorescent protein published in 1996, derived from Aequorea victoria. It is reported to be a rapidly-maturing weak dimer with moderate acid sensitivity.
   2161..2660    +  promoter       PGK promoter: mouse phosphoglycerate kinase 1 promoter
   2681..3280    +  CDS            PuroR: puromycin N-acetyltransferase; pac from Streptomyces alboniger; confers resistance to puromycin
   3380..3894    +  LTR            3' LTR: 3' long terminal repeat from murine embryonic stem cell virus
   4087..4103    -  protein_bind   lac operator: The lac repressor binds to the lac operator to inhibit transcription in E. coli. This inhibition can be relieved by adding lactose or isopropyl-β-D-thiogalactopyranoside (IPTG). lac repressor encoded by lacI
   4111..4141    -  promoter       lac promoter: promoter for the E. coli lac operon
   4156..4177    -  protein_bind   CAP binding site: CAP binding activates transcription in the presence of cAMP. E. coli catabolite activator protein
   4190..4282    -  CDS            lacI (fragment): lac repressor; lacI; The lac repressor binds to the lac operator to inhibit transcription in E. coli. This inhibition can be relieved by adding lactose or isopropyl-β-D-thiogalactopyranoside (IPTG).
   4465..5053    -  rep_origin     ori: high-copy-number ColE1/pMB1/pBR322/pUC origin of replication
   5224..6084    -  CDS            AmpR: β-lactamase; bla; confers resistance to ampicillin, carbenicillin, and related antibiotics
   6085..6189    -  promoter       AmpR promoter: bla
   6284..6319    +  CDS            rop (fragment): Rop protein, which maintains plasmids at low copy number; rop
   6421..6520    +  misc_feature   bom (fragment): basis of mobility region from pBR322
   6526..6675    -  CDS            lacZα (fragment): LacZα fragment of β-galactosidase; lacZ fragment
   6675..6876    -  CDS            TcR (fragment): tetracycline efflux protein; tet; confers resistance to tetracycline
   6877..6975    +  CDS            env (fragment): murine leukemia virus gPr80 envelope polyprotein precursor; env; proteolytically cleaved into gp70SU and p15TM subunits
   7017..515     +  LTR            5' LTR (across the origin): 5' long terminal repeat from murine embryonic stem cell virus
>Addgene plasmid #83742 | MSCV-6NBC-GFP-PGK-Puro-Barcode65 | depositor full sequence | sequence record 159916 | Full Sequence
TGAAAGACCCCACCTGTAGGTTTGGCAAGCTAGCTTAAGTAACGCCATTTTGCAAGGCATGGAAAATACA
TAACTGAGAATAGAGAAGTTCAGATCAAGGTTAGGAACAGAGAGACAGCAGAATATGGGCCAAACAGGAT
ATCTGTGGTAAGCAGTTCCTGCCCCGGCTCAGGGCCAAGAACAGATGGTCCCCAGATGCGGTCCCGCCCT
CAGCAGTTTCTAGAGAACCATCAGATGTTTCCAGGGTGCCCCAAGGACCTGAAATGACCCTGTGCCTTAT
TTGAACTAACCAATCAGTTCGCTTCTCGCTTCTGTTCGCGCGCTTCTGCTCCCCGAGCTCAATAAAAGAG
CCCACAACCCCTCACTCGGCGCGCCAGTCCTCCGATAGACTGCGTCGCCCGGGTACCCGTATTCCCAATA
AAGCCTCTTGCTGTTTGCATCCGAATCGTGGACTCGCTGATCCTTGGGAGGGTCTCCTCAGATTGATTGA
CTGCCCACCTCGGGGGTCTTTCATTTGGAGGTTCCACCGAGATTTGGAGACCCCTGCCCAGGGACCACCG
ACCCCCCCGCCGGGAGGTAAGCTGGCCAGCGGTCGTTTCGTGTCTGTCTCTGTCTTTGTGCGTGTTTGTG
CCGGCATCTAATGTTTGCGCCTGCGTCTGTACTAGTTAGCTAACTAGCTCTGTATCTGGCGGACCCGTGG
TGGAACTGACGAGTTCTGAACACCCGGCCGCAACCCTGGGAGACGTCCCAGGGACTTTGGGGGCCGTTTT
TGTGGCCCGACCTGAGGAAGGGAGTCGATGTGGAATCCGACCCCGTCAGGATATGTGGTTCTGGTAGGAG
ACGAGAACCTAAAACAGTTCCCGCCTCCGTCTGAATTTTTGCTTTCGGTTTGGAACCGAAGCCGCGCGTC
TTGTCTGCTGCAGCGCTGCAGCATCGTTCTGTGTTGTCTCTGTCTGACTGTGTTTCTGTATTTGTCTGAA
AATTAGGGCCAGACTGTTACCACTCCCTTAAGTTTGACCTTAGGTCACTGGAAAGATGTCGAGCGGATCG
CTCACAACCAGTCGGTAGATGTCAAGAAGAGACGTTGGGTTACCTTCTGCTCTGCAGAATGGCCAACCTT
TAACGTCGGATGGCCGCGAGACGGCACCTTTAACCGAGACCTCATCACCCAGGTTAAGATCAAGGTCTTT
TCACCTGGCCCGCATGGACACCCAGACCAGGTCCCCTACATCGTGACCTGGGAAGCCTTGGCTTTTGACC
CCCCTCCCTGGGTCAAGCCCTTTGTACACCCTAAGCCTCCGCCTCCTCTTCCTCCATCCGCCCCGTCTCT
CCCCCTTGAACCTCCTCGTTCGACCCCGCCTCGATCCTCCCTTTATCCAGCCCTCACTCCTTCTCTAGGC
GCCGGAATTAGATCCGACGTACCACCATGGTGAGCAAGGGCGAGGAGCTGTTCACCGGGGTGGTGCCCAT
CCTGGTCGAGCTGGACGGCGACGTAAACGGCCACAAGTTCAGCGTGTCCGGCGAGGGCGAGGGCGATGCC
ACCTACGGCAAGCTGACCCTGAAGTTCATCTGCACCACCGGCAAGCTGCCCGTGCCCTGGCCCACCCTCG
TGACCACCCTGACCTACGGCGTGCAGTGCTTCAGCCGCTACCCCGACCACATGAAGCAGCACGACTTCTT
CAAGTCCGCCATGCCCGAAGGCTACGTCCAGGAGCGCACCATCTTCTTCAAGGACGACGGCAACTACAAG
ACCCGCGCCGAGGTGAAGTTCGAGGGCGACACCCTGGTGAACCGCATCGAGCTGAAGGGCATCGACTTCA
AGGAGGACGGCAACATCCTGGGGCACAAGCTGGAGTACAACTACAACAGCCACAACGTCTATATCATGGC
CGACAAGCAGAAGAACGGCATCAAGGTGAACTTCAAGATCCGCCACAACATCGAGGACGGCAGCGTGCAG
CTCGCCGACCACTACCAGCAGAACACCCCCATCGGCGACGGCCCCGTGCTGCTGCCCGACAACCACTACC
TGAGCACCCAGTCCGCCCTGAGCAAAGACCCCAACGAGAAGCGCGATCACATGGTCCTGCTGGAGTTCGT
GACCGCCGCCGGGATCACTCTCGGCATGGACGAGCTGTACAAGTAGCGGAGAATTCTACCGGGTAGGGGA
GGCGCTTTTCCCAAGGCAGTCTGGAGCATGCGCTTTAGCAGCCCCGCTGGGCACTTGGCGCTACACAAGT
GGCCTCTGGCCTCGCACACATTCCACATCCACCGGTAGGCGCCAACCGGCTCCGTTCTTTGGTGGCCCCT
TCGCGCCACCTTCTACTCCTCCCCTAGTCAGGAAGTTCCCCCCCGCCCCGCAGCTCGCGTCGTGCAGGAC
GTGACAAATGGAAGTAGCACGTCTCACTAGTCTCGTGCAGATGGACAGCACCGCTGAGCAATGGAAGCGG
GTAGGCCTTTGGGGCAGCGGCCAATAGCAGCTTTGCTCCTTCGCTTTCTGGGCTCAGAGGCTGGGAAGGG
GTGGGTCCGGGGGCGGGCTCAGGGGCGGGCTCAGGGGCGGGGCGGGCGCCCGAAGGTCCTCCGGAGGCCC
GGCATTCTGCACGCTTCAAAAGCGCACGTCTGCCGCGCTGTTCTCCTCTTCCTCATCTCCGGGCCTTTCG
ACCTGCAGCCCAAGCTTACCATGACCGAGTACAAGCCCACGGTGCGCCTCGCCACCCGCGACGACGTCCC
CAGGGCCGTACGCACCCTCGCCGCCGCGTTCGCCGACTACCCCGCCACGCGCCACACCGTCGATCCGGAC
CGCCACATCGAGCGGGTCACCGAGCTGCAAGAACTCTTCCTCACGCGCGTCGGGCTCGACATCGGCAAGG
TGTGGGTCGCGGACGACGGCGCCGCGGTGGCGGTCTGGACCACGCCGGAGAGCGTCGAAGCGGGGGCGGT
GTTCGCCGAGATCGGCCCGCGCATGGCCGAGTTGAGCGGTTCCCGGCTGGCCGCGCAGCAACAGATGGAA
GGCCTCCTGGCGCCGCACCGGCCCAAGGAGCCCGCGTGGTTCCTGGCCACCGTCGGCGTCTCGCCCGACC
ACCAGGGCAAGGGTCTGGGCAGCGCCGTCGTGCTCCCCGGAGTGGAGGCGGCCGAGCGCGCCGGGGTGCC
CGCCTTCCTGGAGACCTCCGCGCCCCGCAACCTCCCCTTCTACGAGCGGCTCGGCTTCACCGTCACCGCC
GACGTCGAGGTGCCCGAAGGACCGCGCACCTGGTGCATGACCCGCAAGCCCGGTGCCTGACGCCCGCCCC
ACGACCCGCAGCGCCCGACCGAAAGGAGCGCACGACCCCATGCATCGATAAAATAAAAGATTTTATTTAG
TCTCCAGAAAAAGGGGGGAATGAAAGACCCCACCTGTAGGTTTGGCAAGCTAGCTTAAGTAACGCCATTT
TGCAAGGCATGGAAAATACATAACTGAGAATAGAGAAGTTCAGATCAAGGTTAGGAACAGAGAGACAGCA
GAATATGGGCCAAACAGGATATCTGTGGTAAGCAGTTCCTGCCCCGGCTCAGGGCCAAGAACAGATGGTC
CCCAGATGCGGTCCCGCCCTCAGCAGTTTCTAGAGAACCATCAGATGTTTCCAGGGTGCCCCAAGGACCT
GAAATGACCCTGTGCCTTATTTGAACTAACCAATCAGTTCGCTTCTCGCTTCTGTTCGCGCGCTTCTGCT
CCCCGAGCTCAATAAAAGAGCCCACAACCCCTCACTCGGCGCGCCAGTCCTCCGATAGACTGCGTCGCCC
GGGTACCCGTGTATCCAATAAACCCTCTTGCAGTTGCATCCGACTTGTGGTCTCGCTGTTCCTTGGGAGG
GTCTCCTCTGAGTGATTGACTACCCGTCAGCGGGGGTCTTTCATGGGTAACAGTTTCTTGAAGTTGGAGA
ACAACATTCTGAGGGTAGGAGTCGAATATTAAGTAATCCTGACTCAATTAGCCACTGTTTTGAATCCACA
TACTCCAATACTCCTGAAATAGTTCATTATGGACAGCGCAGAAGAGCTGGGGAGAATTAATTCGTAATCA
TGGTCATAGCTGTTTCCTGTGTGAAATTGTTATCCGCTCACAATTCCACACAACATACGAGCCGGAAGCA
TAAAGTGTAAAGCCTGGGGTGCCTAATGAGTGAGCTAACTCACATTAATTGCGTTGCGCTCACTGCCCGC
TTTCCAGTCGGGAAACCTGTCGTGCCAGCTGCATTAATGAATCGGCCAACGCGCGGGGAGAGGCGGTTTG
CGTATTGGGCGCTCTTCCGCTTCCTCGCTCACTGACTCGCTGCGCTCGGTCGTTCGGCTGCGGCGAGCGG
TATCAGCTCACTCAAAGGCGGTAATACGGTTATCCACAGAATCAGGGGATAACGCAGGAAAGAACATGTG
AGCAAAAGGCCAGCAAAAGGCCAGGAACCGTAAAAAGGCCGCGTTGCTGGCGTTTTTCCATAGGCTCCGC
CCCCCTGACGAGCATCACAAAAATCGACGCTCAAGTCAGAGGTGGCGAAACCCGACAGGACTATAAAGAT
ACCAGGCGTTTCCCCCTGGAAGCTCCCTCGTGCGCTCTCCTGTTCCGACCCTGCCGCTTACCGGATACCT
GTCCGCCTTTCTCCCTTCGGGAAGCGTGGCGCTTTCTCATAGCTCACGCTGTAGGTATCTCAGTTCGGTG
TAGGTCGTTCGCTCCAAGCTGGGCTGTGTGCACGAACCCCCCGTTCAGCCCGACCGCTGCGCCTTATCCG
GTAACTATCGTCTTGAGTCCAACCCGGTAAGACACGACTTATCGCCACTGGCAGCAGCCACTGGTAACAG
GATTAGCAGAGCGAGGTATGTAGGCGGTGCTACAGAGTTCTTGAAGTGGTGGCCTAACTACGGCTACACT
AGAAGGACAGTATTTGGTATCTGCGCTCTGCTGAAGCCAGTTACCTTCGGAAAAAGAGTTGGTAGCTCTT
GATCCGGCAAACAAACCACCGCTGGTAGCGGTGGTTTTTTTGTTTGCAAGCAGCAGATTACGCGCAGAAA
AAAAGGATCTCAAGAAGATCCTTTGATCTTTTCTACGGGGTCTGACGCTCAGTGGAACGAAAACTCACGT
TAAGGGATTTTGGTCATGAGATTATCAAAAAGGATCTTCACCTAGATCCTTTTAAATTAAAAATGAAGTT
TTAAATCAATCTAAAGTATATATGAGTAAACTTGGTCTGACAGTTACCAATGCTTAATCAGTGAGGCACC
TATCTCAGCGATCTGTCTATTTCGTTCATCCATAGTTGCCTGACTCCCCGTCGTGTAGATAACTACGATA
CGGGAGGGCTTACCATCTGGCCCCAGTGCTGCAATGATACCGCGAGACCCACGCTCACCGGCTCCAGATT
TATCAGCAATAAACCAGCCAGCCGGAAGGGCCGAGCGCAGAAGTGGTCCTGCAACTTTATCCGCCTCCAT
CCAGTCTATTAATTGTTGCCGGGAAGCTAGAGTAAGTAGTTCGCCAGTTAATAGTTTGCGCAACGTTGTT
GCCATTGCTACAGGCATCGTGGTGTCACGCTCGTCGTTTGGTATGGCTTCATTCAGCTCCGGTTCCCAAC
GATCAAGGCGAGTTACATGATCCCCCATGTTGTGCAAAAAAGCGGTTAGCTCCTTCGGTCCTCCGATCGT
TGTCAGAAGTAAGTTGGCCGCAGTGTTATCACTCATGGTTATGGCAGCACTGCATAATTCTCTTACTGTC
ATGCCATCCGTAAGATGCTTTTCTGTGACTGGTGAGTACTCAACCAAGTCATTCTGAGAATAGTGTATGC
GGCGACCGAGTTGCTCTTGCCCGGCGTCAATACGGGATAATACCGCGCCACATAGCAGAACTTTAAAAGT
GCTCATCATTGGAAAACGTTCTTCGGGGCGAAAACTCTCAAGGATCTTACCGCTGTTGAGATCCAGTTCG
ATGTAACCCACTCGTGCACCCAACTGATCTTCAGCATCTTTTACTTTCACCAGCGTTTCTGGGTGAGCAA
AAACAGGAAGGCAAAATGCCGCAAAAAAGGGAATAAGGGCGACACGGAAATGTTGAATACTCATACTCTT
CCTTTTTCAATATTATTGAAGCATTTATCAGGGTTATTGTCTCATGAGCGGATACATATTTGAATGTATT
TAGAAAAATAAACAAATAGGGGTTCCGCGCACATTTCCCCGAAAAGTGCCACCTGACGTCTAAGAAACCA
TTATTATCATGACATTAACCTATAAAAATAGGCGTATCACGAGGCCCTTTCGTCTCGCGCGTTTCGGTGA
TGACGGTGAAAACCTCTGACACATGCAGCTCCCGGAGACGGTCACAGCTTGTCTGTAAGCGGATGCCGGG
AGCAGACAAGCCCGTCAGGGCGCGTCAGCGGGTGTTGGCGGGTGTCGGGGCTGGCTTAACTATGCGGCAT
CAGAGCAGATTGTACTGAGAGTGCACCATATGCGGTGTGAAATACCGCACAGATGCGTAAGGAGAAAATA
CCGCATCAGGCGCCATTCGCCATTCAGGCTGCGCAACTGTTGGGAAGGGCGATCGGTGCGGGCCTCTTCG
CTATTACGCCAGCTGGCGAAAGGGGGATGTGCTGCAAGGCGATTAAGTTGGGTAACGCCAGGGTTTTCCC
AGTCACGACGTTGTAAAACGACGGCGCAAGGAATGGTGCATGCAAGGAGATGGCGCCCAACAGTCCCCCG
GCCACGGGGCCTGCCACCATACCCACGCCGAAACAAGCGCTCATGAGCCCGAAGTGGCGAGCCCGATCTT
CCCCATCGGTGATGTCGGCGATATAGGCGCCAGCAACCGCACCTGTGGCGCCGGTGATGCCGGCCACGAT
GCGTCCGGCGTAGAGGCGATTAGTCCAATTTGTTAAAGACAGGATATCAGTGGTCCAGGCTCTAGTTTTG
ACTCAACAATATCACCAGCTGAAGCCTATAGAGTACGAGCCATAGATAAAATAAAAGATTTTATTTAGTC
TCCAGAAAAAGGGGGGAA
