>Addgene plasmid #83742 | MSCV-6NBC-GFP-PGK-Puro-Barcode65 | addgene partial sequence | sequence record 165469 | pLXSN5 5'-CCCTTGAACCTCCTCGTTCGACC-3'
CAGCCCTCACTCCTTCTCTAGGCGCCGGAATTAGATCCGACGTACCACCATGGTGAGCAAGGGCGAGGAG
CTGTTCACCGGGGTGGTGCCCATCCTGGTCGAGCTGGACGGCGACGTAAACGGCCACAAGTTCAGCGTGT
CCGGCGAGGGCGAGGGCGATGCCACCTACGGCAAGCTGACCCTGAAGTTCATCTGCACCACCGGCAAGCT
GCCCGTGCCCTGGCCCACCCTCGTGACCACCCTGACCTACGGCGTGCAGTGCTTCAGCCGCTACCCCGAC
CACATGAAGCAGCACGACTTCTTCAAGTCCGCCATGCCCGAAGGCTACGTCCAGGAGCGCACCATCTTCT
TCAAGGACGACGGCAACTACAAGACCCGCGCCGAGGTGAAGTTCGAGGGCGACACCCTGGTGAACCGCAT
CGAGCTGAAGGGCATCGACTTCAAGGAGGACGGCAACATCCTGGGGCACAAGCTGGAGTACAACTACAAC
AGCCACAACGTCTATATCATGGCCGACAAGCAGAAGAACGGCATCAAGGTGAACTTCAAGATCCGCCACA
ACATCGAGGACGGCAGCGTGCAGCTCGCCGACCACTACCAGCAGAACACCCCCATCGGCGACGGCCCCGT
GCTGCTGCCCGACAACCACTACCTGAGCACCCAGTCCGCCCTGAGCAAAGACCCCAACGAGAAGCGCGAT
CACATGGTCCTGCTGGAGTTCGTGACCGCCGCCGGGATCACTCTCGGCATGGACGAGCTGTACAAGTAGC
GGAGAATTCTACCGGGTAGGGGAGGCGCTTTTCCCAAGGCAGTCTGGAGCATGCGCTTTAG
